>Addgene plasmid #104480 | pJ4M/TDP-43 | addgene full sequence | sequence record 254036 | Addgene NGS Result
TAATACGACTCACTATAGGGGAATTGTGAGCGGATAACAATTCCCCTCTAGAAATAATTTTGTTTAACTT
TTGAAGGAGATATACCCATATGATGAGCGAGTATATTCGTGTTACCGAAGATGAGAACGACGAGCCGATC
GAGATTCCGAGCGAAGATGACGGTACGGTCTTGCTGAGCACGGTGACCGCGCAGTTCCCAGGCGCCTGTG
GCCTGCGCTATCGTAATCCGGTCAGCCAGTGCATGCGCGGTGTCCGTCTGGTTGAGGGCATTCTGCACGC
TCCGGACGCGGGCTGGGGCAATCTGGTGTACGTGGTCAATTACCCGAAAGACAACAAGCGCAAGATGGAT
GAAACTGACGCCAGCTCTGCGGTTAAAGTCAAGCGTGCAGTGCAGAAAACGAGCGACCTGATCGTGCTGG
GTTTGCCGTGGAAAACCACGGAGCAAGACCTGAAAGAATACTTTAGCACCTTCGGTGAGGTGCTGATGGT
CCAGGTAAAGAAAGATCTGAAAACCGGTCACAGCAAGGGTTTTGGCTTCGTCCGTTTCACCGAGTATGAA
ACCCAGGTGAAAGTTATGTCGCAACGTCACATGATCGACGGTCGTTGGTGTGACTGCAAGCTGCCGAACA
GCAAGCAGAGCCAAGATGAACCGCTGCGCTCCCGTAAAGTTTTCGTTGGTCGCTGCACCGAAGATATGAC
GGAAGATGAGCTGCGTGAGTTCTTTTCTCAATATGGTGACGTGATGGATGTTTTCATCCCGAAACCTTTC
CGCGCCTTTGCATTTGTTACCTTCGCTGACGATCAAATCGCGCAGAGCCTGTGTGGTGAGGATCTGATTA
TCAAAGGTATTTCCGTTCACATTTCTAACGCGGAGCCAAAGCATAACAGCAACCGCCAACTGGAACGTTC
CGGTCGTTTCGGTGGTAATCCGGGTGGTTTCGGCAACCAGGGTGGCTTTGGCAATTCGCGTGGCGGTGGT
GCCGGCTTGGGCAATAACCAAGGTTCCAATATGGGTGGCGGTATGAACTTTGGTGCCTTCTCCATCAATC
CGGCAATGATGGCGGCTGCACAAGCGGCGCTGCAGTCTAGCTGGGGTATGATGGGCATGCTGGCGAGCCA
GCAGAACCAGTCAGGCCCGAGCGGCAATAATCAGAATCAAGGTAACATGCAGCGTGAACCGAATCAAGCG
TTTGGTAGCGGTAACAATAGCTACAGCGGTAGCAACAGCGGTGCGGCAATCGGCTGGGGTAGCGCAAGCA
ATGCGGGCAGCGGTAGCGGTTTCAACGGCGGCTTTGGTAGCAGCATGGATAGCAAGAGCTCCGGTTGGGG
CATGCTCGAGGAGAACCTGTACTTTCAGGGTAGCGGTACCAAAATCGAAGAAGGTAAACTGGTAATCTGG
ATTAACGGCGATAAAGGCTATAACGGTCTCGCTGAAGTCGGTAAGAAATTCGAGAAAGATACCGGAATTA
AAGTCACCGTTGAGCATCCGGATAAACTGGAAGAGAAATTCCCACAGGTTGCGGCAACTGGCGATGGCCC
TGACATTATCTTCTGGGCACACGACCGCTTTGGTGGCTACGCTCAATCTGGCCTGTTGGCTGAAATCACC
CCGGACAAAGCGTTCCAGGACAAGCTGTATCCGTTTACCTGGGATGCCGTACGTTACAACGGCAAGCTGA
TTGCTTACCCGATCGCTGTTGAAGCGTTATCGCTGATTTATAACAAAGATCTGCTGCCGAACCCGCCAAA
AACCTGGGAAGAGATCCCGGCGCTGGATAAAGAACTGAAAGCGAAAGGTAAGAGCGCGCTGATGTTCAAC
CTGCAAGAACCGTACTTCACCTGGCCGCTGATTGCTGCTGACGGGGGTTATGCGTTCAAGTATGAAAACG
GCAAGTACGACATTAAAGACGTGGGCGTGGATAACGCTGGCGCGAAAGCGGGTCTGACCTTCCTGGTTGA
CCTGATTAAAAACAAACACATGAATGCAGACACCGATTACTCCATCGCAGAAGCTGCCTTTAATAAAGGC
GAAACAGCGATGACCATCAACGGCCCGTGGGCATGGTCCAACATCGACACCAGCAAAGTGAATTATGGTG
TAACGGTACTGCCGACCTTCAAGGGTCAACCATCCAAACCGTTCGTTGGCGTGCTGAGCGCAGGTATTAA
CGCCGCCAGTCCGAACAAAGAGCTGGCAAAAGAGTTCCTCGAAAACTATCTGCTGACTGATGAAGGTCTG
GAAGCGGTTAATAAAGACAAACCGCTGGGTGCCGTAGCGCTGAAGTCTTACGAGGAAGAGTTGGCGAAAG
ATCCACGTATTGCCGCCACCATGGAAAACGCCCAGAAAGGTGAAATCATGCCGAACATCCCGCAGATGTC
CGCTTTCTGGTATGCCGTGCGTACTGCGGTGATCAACGCCGCCAGCGGTCGTCAGACTGTCGATGAAGCC
CTGAAAGACGCGCAGACTAATTCGGGATCTGATATCACAAGTTTGTACAAAAAAGCTGAAGGCGGTACCC
ATCACCATCACCATCATTGACCCCCTAGCATAACCCCTTGGGGCCTCTAAACGGGTCTTGAGGGGTTTTT
TGCCCCTGAGACGCGTCAATCGAGTTCGTACCTAAGGGCGACACCCCCTAATTAGCCCGGGCGAAAGGCC
CAGTCTTTCGACTGAGCCTTTCGTTTTATTTGATGCCTGGCAGTTCCCTACTCTCGCATGGGGAGTCCCC
ACACTACCATCGGCGCTACGGCGTTTCACTTCTGAGTTCGGCATGGGGTCAGGTGGGACCACCGCGCTAC
TGCCGCCAGGCAAACAAGGGGTGTTATGAGCCATATTCAGGTATAAATGGGCTCGCGATAATGTTCAGAA
TTGGTTAATTGGTTGTAACACTGACCCCTATTTGTTTATTTTTCTAAATACATTCAAATATGTATCCGCT
CATGAGACAATAACCCTGATAAATGCTTCAATAATATTGAAAAAGGAAGAATATGAGCCATATTCAACGG
GAAACGTCGAGGCCGCGATTAAATTCCAACATGGATGCTGATTTATATGGGTATAAATGGGCTCGCGATA
ATGTCGGGCAATCAGGTGCGACAATCTATCGCTTGTATGGGAAGCCCGATGCGCCAGAGTTGTTTCTGAA
ACATGGCAAAGGTAGCGTTGCCAATGATGTTACAGATGAGATGGTCAGACTAAACTGGCTGACGGAATTT
ATGCCACTTCCGACCATCAAGCATTTTATCCGTACTCCTGATGATGCATGGTTACTCACCACTGCGATCC
CCGGAAAAACAGCGTTCCAGGTATTAGAAGAATATCCTGATTCAGGTGAAAATATTGTTGATGCGCTGGC
AGTGTTCCTGCGCCGGTTGCACTCGATTCCTGTTTGTAATTGTCCTTTTAACAGCGATCGCGTATTTCGC
CTCGCTCAGGCGCAATCACGAATGAATAACGGTTTGGTTGATGCGAGTGATTTTGATGACGAGCGTAATG
GCTGGCCTGTTGAACAAGTCTGGAAAGAAATGCATAAACTTTTGCCATTCTCACCGGATTCAGTCGTCAC
TCATGGTGATTTCTCACTTGATAACCTTATTTTTGACGAGGGGAAATTAATAGGTTGTATTGATGTTGGA
CGAGTCGGAATCGCAGACCGATACCAGGATCTTGCCATCCTATGGAACTGCCTCGGTGAGTTTTCTCCTT
CATTACAGAAACGGCTTTTTCAAAAATATGGTATTGATAATCCTGATATGAATAAATTGCAATTTCATTT
GATGCTCGATGAGTTTTTCTAAGCGGCGCGCCATCGAATGGCGCAAAACCTTTCGCGGTATGGCATGATA
GCGCCCGGAAGAGAGTCAATTCAGGGTGGTGAATATGAAACCAGTAACGTTATACGATGTCGCAGAGTAT
GCCGGTGTCTCTTATCAGACCGTTTCCCGCGTGGTGAACCAGGCCAGCCACGTTTCTGCGAAAACGCGGG
AAAAAGTGGAAGCGGCGATGGCGGAGCTGAATTACATTCCCAACCGCGTGGCACAACAACTGGCGGGCAA
ACAGTCGTTGCTGATTGGCGTTGCCACCTCCAGTCTGGCCCTGCACGCGCCGTCGCAAATTGTCGCGGCG
ATTAAATCTCGCGCCGATCAACTGGGTGCCAGCGTGGTGGTGTCGATGGTAGAACGAAGCGGCGTCGAAG
CCTGTAAAGCGGCGGTGCACAATCTTCTCGCGCAACGCGTCAGTGGGCTGATCATTAACTATCCGCTGGA
TGACCAGGATGCCATTGCTGTGGAAGCTGCCTGCACTAATGTTCCGGCGTTATTTCTTGATGTCTCTGAC
CAGACACCCATCAACAGTATTATTTTCTCCCATGAGGACGGTACGCGACTGGGCGTGGAGCATCTGGTCG
CATTGGGTCACCAGCAAATCGCGCTGTTAGCGGGCCCATTAAGTTCTGTCTCGGCGCGTCTGCGTCTGGC
TGGCTGGCATAAATATCTCACTCGCAATCAAATTCAGCCGATAGCGGAACGGGAAGGCGACTGGAGTGCC
ATGTCCGGTTTTCAACAAACCATGCAAATGCTGAATGAGGGCATCGTTCCCACTGCGATGCTGGTTGCCA
ACGATCAGATGGCGCTGGGCGCAATGCGCGCCATTACCGAGTCCGGGCTGCGCGTTGGTGCGGATATCTC
GGTAGTGGGATACGACGATACCGAAGATAGCTCATGTTATATCCCGCCGTTAACCACCATCAAACAGGAT
TTTCGCCTGCTGGGGCAAACCAGCGTGGACCGCTTGCTGCAACTCTCTCAGGGCCAGGCGGTGAAGGGCA
ATCAGCTGTTGCCAGTCTCACTGGTGAAAAGAAAAACCACCCTGGCGCCCAATACGCAAACCGCCTCTCC
CCGCGCGTTGGCCGATTCATTAATGCAGCTGGCACGACAGGTTTCCCGACTGGAAAGCGGGCAGTGACTC
ATGACCAAAATCCCTTAACGTGAGTTACGCGCGCGTCGTTCCACTGAGCGTCAGACCCCGTAGAAAAGAT
CAAAGGATCTTCTTGAGATCCTTTTTTTCTGCGCGTAATCTGCTGCTTGCAAACAAAAAAACCACCGCTA
CCAGCGGTGGTTTGTTTGCCGGATCAAGAGCTACCAACTCTTTTTCCGAAGGTAACTGGCTTCAGCAGAG
CGCAGATACCAAATACTGTTCTTCTAGTGTAGCCGTAGTTAGCCCACCACTTCAAGAACTCTGTAGCACC
GCCTACATACCTCGCTCTGCTAATCCTGTTACCAGTGGCTGCTGCCAGTGGCGATAAGTCGTGTCTTACC
GGGTTGGACTCAAGACGATAGTTACCGGATAAGGCGCAGCGGTCGGGCTGAACGGGGGGTTCGTGCACAC
AGCCCAGCTTGGAGCGAACGACCTACACCGAACTGAGATACCTACAGCGTGAGCTATGAGAAAGCGCCAC
GCTTCCCGAAGGGAGAAAGGCGGACAGGTATCCGGTAAGCGGCAGGGTCGGAACAGGAGAGCGCACGAGG
GAGCTTCCAGGGGGAAACGCCTGGTATCTTTATAGTCCTGTCGGGTTTCGCCACCTCTGACTTGAGCGTC
GATTTTTGTGATGCTCGTCAGGGGGGCGGAGCCTATGGAAAAACGCCAGCAACGCGGCCTTTTTACGGTT
CCTGGCCTTTTGCTGGCCTTTTGCTCACATGTTCTTTCCTGCGTTATCCCCTGATTCTGTGGATAACCGT
ATTACCGCCTTTGAGTGAGCTGATACCGCTCGCCGCAGCCGAACGACCGAGCGCAGCGAGTCAGTGAGCG
AGGAAGCGGAAGGCGAGAGTAGGGAACTGCCAGGCATCAAACTAAGCAGAAGGCCCCTGACGGATGGCCT
TTTTGCGTTTCTACAAACTCTTTCTGTGTTGTAAAACGACGGCCAGTCTTAAGCTCGGGCCCCCTGGGCG
GTTCTGATAACGAGTAATCGTTAATCCGCAAATAACGTAAAAACCCGCTTCGGCGGGTTTTTTTATGGGG
GGAGTTTAGGGAAAGAGCATTTGTCAGAATATTTAAGGGCGCCTGTCACTTTGCTTGATATATGAGAATT
ATTTAACCTTATAAATGAGAAAAAAGCAACGCACTTTAAATAAGATACGTTGCTTTTTCGATTGATGAAC
ACCTATAATTAAACTATTCATCTATTATTTATGATTTTTTGTATATACAATATTTCTAGTTTGTTAAAGA
GAATTAAGAAAATAAATCTCGAAAATAATAAAGGGAAAATCAGTTTTTGATATCAAAATTATACATGTCA
ACGATAATACAAAATATAATACAAACTATAAGATGTTATCAGTATTTATTATGCATTTAGAATAAATTTT
GTGTCGCCCTTCCGCGAAAT
Features (pLannotate 1.2.2; 17 found; start..end, strand, type, name):
      1..19      +  promoter       T7 promoter: promoter for bacteriophage T7 RNA polymerase
     20..44      +  protein_bind   lac operator: The lac repressor binds to the lac operator to inhibit transcription in E. coli. This inhibition can be relieved by adding lactose or isopropyl-β-D-thiogalactopyranoside (IPTG). lac repressor encoded by lacI
     93..1334    +  CDS            TARDBP: TADBP_HUMAN - Also known as TDP43. Experimental evidence at protein level: Swiss-Prot protein existence level 1. RNA-binding protein that is involved in various steps of RNA biogenesis and processing (PubMed:23519609). Preferentially binds, via its two RNA recognition motifs RRM1 and RRM2, to GU-repeats on RNA molecules predominantly localized within long introns and in the 3'UTR of mRNAs (PubMed:23519609, PubMed:24240615, PubMed:24464995). In turn, regulates the splicing of many non-coding and protein-coding RNAs including proteins involved in neuronal survival, as well as mRNAs that encode p
   1371..2468    +  CDS            MBP: maltose binding protein from E. coli; malE (mutated); This version of the gene does not encode a signal sequence, so MBP will remain in the cytosol.
   2488..2506    +  protein_bind   attB1 (fragment): mutant version of attB; core recombination site for the Gateway® BP reaction BP Clonase™
   2520..2536    +  CDS            7xHis (fragment): 6xHis affinity tag
   2545..2592    +  terminator     T7 terminator: transcription terminator for bacteriophage T7 RNA polymerase
   2652..2692    -  terminator     rrnB T1 terminator (fragment): transcription terminator T1 from the E. coli rrnB gene
   2694..2809    -  ncRNA          5S rRNA: Accession: RF00001 - 5S ribosomal RNA
   2840..2864    +  CDS            KanR (fragment): aminoglycoside phosphotransferase; aph(3')-Ia; confers resistance to kanamycin in bacteria or G418 (Geneticin®) in eukaryotes
   2894..2990    +  promoter       AmpR promoter (fragment): bla
   2993..3802    +  CDS            KanR: aminoglycoside phosphotransferase; aph(3')-Ia; confers resistance to kanamycin in bacteria or G418 (Geneticin®) in eukaryotes
   3811..3884    +  promoter       lacI promoter (fragment): lacI
   3885..4964    +  CDS            lacI: LACI_ECOLI - Experimental evidence at protein level: Swiss-Prot protein existence level 1. Repressor of the lactose operon. Binds allolactose as an inducer. From Escherichia coli (strain K12).
   5053..5641    +  rep_origin     ori: high-copy-number ColE1/pMB1/pBR322/pUC origin of replication
   5866..5883    +  terminator     rrnB T2 terminator (fragment): transcription terminator T2 from the E. coli rrnB gene
   5908..5927    -  CDS            lacZα (fragment): LacZα fragment of β-galactosidase; lacZ fragment
