[The description below was written by a language model from this plasmid's Addgene catalogue record and pLannotate feature annotations shown in this document.]
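Description:
pJ4M/TDP-43 is a 6,390-nt bacterial expression plasmid built on the pJ4M backbone for producing human TDP-43 (the product of the TARDBP gene) in E. coli. It replicates from a high-copy ColE1/pUC-type origin and is selected with kanamycin through an aph(3')-Ia aminoglycoside phosphotransferase gene, which appears to be driven by a fragment of the AmpR (bla) promoter. The plasmid also carries its own lacI repressor gene with its native promoter. Fragments of rrnB terminators flank parts of the backbone, presumably to insulate it from read-through transcription. Other short annotated fragments, such as the lacZα, 5S rRNA and partial KanR matches, look like backbone remnants with no evident functional role.

The expression cassette starts with a T7 promoter immediately followed by a lac operator, so transcription depends on T7 RNA polymerase and is held off by LacI until it is relieved with IPTG or lactose. This arrangement suits expression hosts that supply an inducible T7 polymerase. The TARDBP coding sequence comes first, followed in the same orientation by a signal-sequence-less E. coli maltose binding protein, which stays in the cytosol, and then a polyhistidine tag. This matches the catalogue description of a C-terminal MBP-6xHis fusion. A short attB1-like fragment lies between MBP and the His tag, and a T7 terminator closes the unit. MBP is commonly used to improve the solubility of aggregation-prone proteins, and the His tag allows metal-affinity purification. The record does not annotate a protease cleavage site, and the cloning sites are listed as unknown. The stated purpose is bacterial expression of TDP-43, and the associated study examined its polymerization, phase separation and RNA splicing function.
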