Addgene plasmid #104480: pJ4M/TDP-43
Purpose: bacterial expression of TDP-43
Depositing lab: Nicolas Fawzi. Depositing organization: Brown University. Publication: A single N-terminal phosphomimic disrupts TDP-43 polymerization, phase separation, and RNA splicing. Wang A, Conicella AE, Schmidt HB, Martin EW, Rhoads SN, Reeb AN, Nourse A, Ramirez Montero D, Ryan VH, Rohatgi R, Shewmaker F, Naik MT, Mittag T, Ayala YM, Fawzi NL. EMBO J. 2018 Mar 1;37(5). pii: embj.201797452. doi: 10.15252/embj.201797452. Epub 2018 Feb 9. PubMed 29438978.
Backbone
  Vector backbone: pJ4M
  Vector type: Bacterial Expression
Growth in bacteria
  Bacterial resistance: Kanamycin, 50 μg/mL
  Growth temperature: 37°C
  Growth strain: DH5alpha
  Copy number: High Copy
Gene/Insert
  Gene/Insert name: TDP-43
  Species: H. sapiens (human)
  Entrez Gene: TARDBP (a.k.a. ALS10, TDP-43)
  Tag / fusion protein: MBP-6xHis (C terminal on insert)
  Cloning method: Restriction Enzyme; 5′ cloning site unknown (unknown if destroyed); 3′ cloning site unknown (unknown if destroyed)
Terms and licenses: Academic/Nonprofit Terms; Industry Terms: Not Available to Industry
How to cite: pJ4M/TDP-43 was a gift from Nicolas Fawzi (Addgene plasmid # 104480 ; http://n2t.net/addgene:104480 ; RRID:Addgene_104480)
